Addgene plasmid #48416: pFUSB4_ATAA
Depositing lab: Stephen Ekker. Depositing organization: Mayo Foundation for Medical Education and Research. Publication: High Efficiency In Vivo Genome Engineering with a Simplified 15-RVD GoldyTALEN Design. Ma AC, Lee HB, Clark KJ, Ekker SC. PLoS One. 2013 May 29;8(5):e65259. doi: 10.1371/journal.pone.0065259. Print 2013. PubMed 23734242.
Backbone
  Vector backbone: pFUS_B4
  Vector type: Mammalian Expression, TALEN
Growth in bacteria
  Bacterial resistance: Spectinomycin, 50 μg/mL
  Growth temperature: 37°C
  Growth strain: Top10
  Copy number: Unknown
Gene/Insert
  Gene/Insert name: RVD sequence: NI NG NI NI
  Species: Synthetic
  Cloning method: Unknown
  Sequencing primers: 5′ ttgatgcctggcagttccct; 3′ cgaaccgaacaggcttatgt
Terms and licenses: Academic/Nonprofit Terms; Industry Terms: Not Available to Industry
Depositor comments: Plasmid was created using Golden Gate cloning.
How to cite: pFUSB4_ATAA was a gift from Stephen Ekker (Addgene plasmid # 48416 ; http://n2t.net/addgene:48416 ; RRID:Addgene_48416)
