[The description below was written by a language model from this plasmid's Addgene catalogue record and pLannotate feature annotations shown in this document.]
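Description:
pFUSB4_ATAA is a small (about 2.9 kb) bacterial intermediate plasmid for modular TALEN assembly. It is built on the pFUS_B4 array vector and carries a preassembled block of four synthetic TAL effector repeats. The repeats have the repeat-variable diresidues NI NG NI NI. Under the standard TALE code (NI recognises A, NG recognises T), this corresponds to the DNA sequence ATAA given in the plasmid name. The depositor notes that it was made by Golden Gate cloning, and it comes from work describing a simplified 15-RVD GoldyTALEN design for in vivo genome engineering. The catalogue lists the vector type as "Mammalian Expression, TALEN". However, the annotated features include no eukaryotic promoter, nuclease domain or polyadenylation signal, so the plasmid looks like a building block rather than an expression construct in its own right.

The plasmid is propagated in E. coli from a high-copy ColE1/pUC-type origin. Selection uses the aadA (SmR) aminoglycoside adenylyltransferase gene, which confers spectinomycin and streptomycin resistance. A class 1 integron Pc promoter fragment and a short remnant of a gentamicin resistance gene lie upstream of aadA. Only a short fragment of lacZα remains, along with a lacI fragment and the rrnB T1 and T2 terminators. The small lacZα remnant would fit replacement of a screening cassette by the repeat array, though the record does not say this. The automated annotation does not label the TAL repeat insert itself, which presumably occupies the unannotated region. A premade four-repeat module like this would typically be combined with other repeat arrays in a further Golden Gate step to build a full-length TALEN in a final backbone. The record does not give details of that step.
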