Features (pLannotate 1.2.2; 8 found; start..end, strand, type, name):
      3..39      -  CDS            lacZα (fragment): LacZα fragment of β-galactosidase; lacZ fragment
    596..619     +  promoter       Pc promoter (fragment): intI1 (promoter lies within the coding sequence); class 1 integron promoter
    795..851     +  CDS            GmR (fragment): gentamycin acetyltransferase; aacC1; confers resistance to gentamycin
    858..1649    +  CDS            SmR: aminoglycoside adenylyltransferase (Murphy, 1985); aadA; confers resistance to spectinomycin and streptomycin
   1742..2330    +  rep_origin     ori: high-copy-number ColE1/pMB1/pBR322/pUC origin of replication
   2513..2605    +  CDS            lacI (fragment): lac repressor; lacI; The lac repressor binds to the lac operator to inhibit transcription in E. coli. This inhibition can be relieved by adding lactose or isopropyl-β-D-thiogalactopyranoside (IPTG).
   2660..2687    -  terminator     rrnB T2 terminator: transcription terminator T2 from the E. coli rrnB gene
   2819..2862    +  terminator     rrnB T1 terminator: Escherichia coli rrnB; transcription terminator T1 from the E. coli rrnB gene
>Addgene plasmid #48416 | pFUSB4_ATAA | depositor full sequence | sequence record 70116 | Full Sequence
ATGTTTTCCCAGTCACGACGTTGTAAAACGACGGCCAGTCTTAAGCGTCTCATGGCCTGACCCCGGACCA
AGTGGTGGCCTATCGCCAGCAACATTGGCGGCAAGCAAGCGCTCGAAACGGTGCAGCGGCTGTTGCCGGT
GCTGTGCCAGGACCATGGCCTGACCCCGGACCAAGTGGTGGCTATCGCCAGCAACGGTGGCGGCAAGCAA
GCGCTCGAAACGGTGCAGCGGCTGTTGCCGGTGCTGTGCCAGGACCATGGCCTGACCCCGGACCAAGTGG
TGGCTATCGCCAGCAACATTGGCGGCAAGCAAGCGCTCGAAACGGTGCAGCGGCTGTTGCCGGTGCTGTG
CCAGGACCATGGCCTGACCCCGGACCAAGTGGTGGCTATCGCCAGCAACATTGGCGGCAAGCAAGCGCTC
GAAACGGTGCAGCGGCTGTTGCCGGTGCTGTGCCAGGACCATGGCCTGACCCCGGACCAAGTGGTGGCTA
TCGAGACGTCTAGACCAGCCAGGACAGAAATGCCTCGACTTCGCTGCTACCCAAGGTTGCCGGGTGACGC
ACACCGTGGAAACGGATGAAGGCACGAACCCAGTGGACATAAGCCTGTTCGGTTCGTAAGCTGTAATGCA
AGTAGCGTATGCGCTCACGCAACTGGTCCAGAACCTTGACCGAACGCAGCGGTGGTAACGGCGCAGTGGC
GGTTTTCATGGCTTGTTATGACTGTTTTTTTGGGGTACAGTCTATGCCTCGGGCATCCAAGCAGCAAGCG
CGTTACGCCGTGGGTCGATGTTTGATGTTATGGAGCAGCAACGATGTTACGCAGCAGGGCAGTCGCCCTA
AAACAAAGTTAAACATTATGAGGGAAGCGGTGATCGCCGAAGTATCGACTCAACTATCAGAGGTAGTTGG
CGTCATCGAGCGCCATCTCGAACCGACGTTGCTGGCCGTACATTTGTACGGCTCCGCAGTGGATGGCGGC
CTGAAGCCACACAGTGATATTGATTTGCTGGTTACGGTGACCGTAAGGCTTGATGAAACAACGCGGCGAG
CTTTGATCAACGACCTTTTGGAAACTTCGGCTTCCCCTGGAGAGAGCGAGATTCTCCGCGCTGTAGAAGT
CACCATTGTTGTGCACGACGACATCATTCCGTGGCGTTATCCAGCTAAGCGCGAACTGCAATTTGGAGAA
TGGCAGCGCAATGACATTCTTGCAGGTATCTTCGAGCCAGCCACGATCGACATTGATCTGGCTATCTTGC
TGACAAAAGCAAGAGAACATAGCGTTGCCTTGGTAGGTCCAGCGGCGGAGGAACTCTTTGATCCGGTTCC
TGAACAGGATCTATTTGAGGCGCTAAATGAAACCTTAACGCTATGGAACTCGCCGCCCGACTGGGCTGGC
GATGAGCGAAATGTAGTGCTTACGTTGTCCCGCATTTGGTACAGCGCAGTAACCGGCAAAATCGCGCCGA
AGGATGTCGCTGCCGACTGGGCAATGGAGCGCCTGCCGGCCCAGTATCAGCCCGTCATACTTGAAGCTAG
ACAGGCTTATCTTGGACAAGAAGAAGATCGCTTGGCCTCGCGCGCAGATCAGTTGGAAGAATTTGTCCAC
TACGTGAAAGGCGAGATCACCAAGGTAGTCGGCAAATAACCCTCGAGCCACCCATGACCAAAATCCCTTA
ACGTGAGTTACGCGTCGTTCCACTGAGCGTCAGACCCCGTAGAAAAGATCAAAGGATCTTCTTGAGATCC
TTTTTTTCTGCGCGTAATCTGCTGCTTGCAAACAAAAAAACCACCGCTACCAGCGGTGGTTTGTTTGCCG
GATCAAGAGCTACCAACTCTTTTTCCGAAGGTAACTGGCTTCAGCAGAGCGCAGATACCAAATACTGTCC
TTCTAGTGTAGCCGTAGTTAGGCCACCACTTCAAGAACTCTGTAGCACCGCCTACATACCTCGCTCTGCT
AATCCTGTTACCAGTGGCTGCTGCCAGTGGCGATAAGTCGTGTCTTACCGGGTTGGACTCAAGACGATAG
TTACCGGATAAGGCGCAGCGGTCGGGCTGAACGGGGGGTTCGTGCACACAGCCCAGCTTGGAGCGAACGA
CCTACACCGAACTGAGATACCTACAGCGTGAGCATTGAGAAAGCGCCACGCTTCCCGAAGGGAGAAAGGC
GGACAGGTATCCGGTAAGCGGCAGGGTCGGAACAGGAGAGCGCACGAGGGAGCTTCCAGGGGGAAACGCC
TGGTATCTTTATAGTCCTGTCGGGTTTCGCCACCTCTGACTTGAGCGTCGATTTTTGTGATGCTCGTCAG
GGGGGCGGAGCCTATGGAAAAACGCCAGCAACGCGGCCTTTTTACGGTTCCTGGCCTTTTGCTGGCCTTT
TGCTCACATGTTCTTTCCTGCGTTATCCCCTGATTCTGTGGATAACCGTATTACCGCCTTTGAGTGAGCT
GATACCGCTCGCCGCAGCCGAACGACCGAGCGCAGCGAGTCAGTGAGCGAGGAAGCGGAAGAGCGCCCAA
TACGCAAACCGCCTCTCCCCGCGCGTTGGCCGATTCATTAATGCAGCTGGCACGACAGGTTTCCCGACTG
GAAAGCGGGCAGTGAGCGCAACGCAATTAATACGCGTACCGCTAGCCAGGAAGAGTTTGTAGAAACGCAA
AAAGGCCATCCGTCAGGATGGCCTTCTGCTTAGTTTGATGCCTGGCAGTTTATGGCGGGCGTCCTGCCCG
CCACCCTCCGGGCCGTTGCTTCACAACGTTCAAATCCGCTCCCGGCGGATTTGTCCTACTCAGGAGAGCG
TTCACCGACAAACAACAGATAAAACGAAAGGCCCAGTCTTCCGACTGAGCCTTTCGTTTTATTTGATGCC
TGGCAGTTCCCTACTCTCGCGTTAACGCTAGCATGG
