>Addgene plasmid #48416 | pFUSB4_ATAA | addgene partial sequence | sequence record 73061 | pCR8_F1 5'-ttgatgcctggcagttccct-3'
TTGTAAAACGACGGCCAGTCTTAAGCGTCTCATGGCCTGACCCCGGACCAAGTGGTGGCTATCGCCAGCA
ACATTGGCGGCAAGCAAGCGCTCGAAACGGTGCAGCGGCTGTTGCCGGTGCTGTGCCAGGACCATGGCCT
GACCCCGGACCAAGTGGTGGCTATCGCCAGCAACGGTGGCGGCAAGCAAGCGCTCGAAACGGTGCAGCGG
CTGTTGCCGGTGCTGTGCCAGGACCATGGCCTGACCCCGGACCAAGTGGTGGCTATCGCCAGCAACATTG
GCGGCAAGCAAGCGCTCGAAACGGTGCAGCGGCTGTTGCCGGTGCTGTGCCAGGACCATGGCCTGACCCC
GGACCAAGTGGTGGCTATCGCCAGCAACATTGGCGGCAAGCAAGCGCTCGAAACGGTGCAGCGGCTGTTG
CCGGTGCTGTGCCAGGACCATGGCCTGACCCCGGACCAAGTGGTGGCTATCGAGACGTCTAGACCAGCCA
GGACAGAAATGCCTCGACTTCGCTGCTACCCAAGGTTGCCGGGTGACGCACACCGTGGAAACGGATGAAG
GCACGAACCCAGTGGACATAAGCCTGTTCGGTTCGTAAGCTGTAATGCAAGTAGCGTATGCGCTCACGCA
ACTGGTCCAGAACCTTGACCGAACGCAGCGGTGGTAACGGCGCAGTGGCGGTTTTCATGGCTTGTTATGA
CTGTTTTTTTGGGGTACAGTCTATGCCTCGGGCATCCAAGCAGCAAGCGCGTTACGCCGTGGGTCGATGT
TTGATGTTATGGAGCAGCAACGATGTTACGCAGCAGGGCAGTCGCCCTAAAACAAAGTTAAACATTATGA
GGGAAGCGGTGATCGCCGAAGTATCGACTCAACTATCAGAGGTAGTTGGCGTCATCGAGCGCCATCTCGA
ACCGACGTTGCTGGCCGTACATTTGTACGGCTCC
